>Addgene plasmid #101379 | pDD2045 | addgene full sequence | sequence record 194080 | Addgene NGS Result
GAGGCGGTTTGCGTATTGGGCGCTCTTCCGCTTCCTCGCTCACTGACTCGCTGCGCTCGGTCGTTCGGCT
GCGGCGAGCGGTATCAGCTCACTCAAAGGCGGTAATACGGTTATCCACAGAATCAGGGGATAACGCAGGA
AAGAACATGTGAGCAAAAGGCCAGCAAAAGGCCAGGAACCGTAAAAAGGCCGCGTTGCTGGCGTTTTTCC
ATAGGCTCCGCCCCCCTGACGAGCATCACAAAAATCGACGCTCAAGTCAGAGGTGGCGAAACCCGACAGG
ACTATAAAGATACCAGGCGTTTCCCCCTGGAAGCTCCCTCGTGCGCTCTCCTGTTCCGACCCTGCCGCTT
ACCGGATACCTGTCCGCCTTTCTCCCTTCGGGAAGCGTGGCGCTTTCTCATAGCTCACGCTGTAGGTATC
TCAGTTCGGTGTAGGTCGTTCGCTCCAAGCTGGGCTGTGTGCACGAACCCCCCGTTCAGCCCGACCGCTG
CGCCTTATCCGGTAACTATCGTCTTGAGTCCAACCCGGTAAGACACGACTTATCGCCACTGGCAGCAGCC
ACTGGTAACAGGATTAGCAGAGCGAGGTATGTAGGCGGTGCTACAGAGTTCTTGAAGTGGTGGCCTAACT
ACGGCTACACTAGAAGAACAGTATTTGGTATCTGCGCTCTGCTGAAGCCAGTTACCTTCGGAAAAAGAGT
TGGTAGCTCTTGATCCGGCAAACAAACCACCGCTGGTAGCGGTGGTTTTTTTGTTTGCAAGCAGCAGATT
ACGCGCAGAAAAAAAGGATCTCAAGAAGATCCTTTGATCTTTTCTACGGGGTCTGACGCTCAGTGGAACG
AAAACTCACGTTAAGGGATTTTGGTCATGAGATTATCAAAAAGGATCTTCACCTAGATCCTTTTAAATTA
AAAATGAAGTTTTAAATCAATCTAAAGTATATATGAGTAAACTTGGTCTGACAGTTACCAATGCTTAATC
AGTGAGGCACCTATCTCAGCGATCTGTCTATTTCGTTCATCCATAGTTGCCTGACTCCCCGTCGTGTAGA
TAACTACGATACGGGAGGGCTTACCATCTGGCCCCAGTGCTGCAATGATACCGCGAGACCCACGCTCACC
GGCTCCAGATTTATCAGCAATAAACCAGCCAGCCGGAAGGGCCGAGCGCAGAAGTGGTCCTGCAACTTTA
TCCGCCTCCATCCAGTCTATTAATTGTTGCCGGGAAGCTAGAGTAAGTAGTTCGCCAGTTAATAGTTTGC
GCAACGTTGTTGCCATTGCTACAGGCATCGTGGTGTCACGCTCGTCGTTTGGTATGGCTTCATTCAGCTC
CGGTTCCCAACGATCAAGGCGAGTTACATGATCCCCCATGTTGTGCAAAAAAGCGGTTAGCTCCTTCGGT
CCTCCGATCGTTGTCAGAAGTAAGTTGGCCGCAGTGTTATCACTCATGGTTATGGCAGCACTGCATAATT
CTCTTACTGTCATGCCATCCGTAAGATGCTTTTCTGTGACTGGTGAGTACTCAACCAAGTCATTCTGAGA
ATAGTGTATGCGGCGACCGAGTTGCTCTTGCCCGGCGTCAATACGGGATAATACCGCGCCACATAGCAGA
ACTTTAAAAGTGCTCATCATTGGAAAACGTTCTTCGGGGCGAAAACTCTCAAGGATCTTACCGCTGTTGA
GATCCAGTTCGATGTAACCCACTCGTGCACCCAACTGATCTTCAGCATCTTTTACTTTCACCAGCGTTTC
TGGGTGAGCAAAAACAGGAAGGCAAAATGCCGCAAAAAAGGGAATAAGGGCGACACGGAAATGTTGAATA
CTCATACTCTTCCTTTTTCAATATTATTGAAGCATTTATCAGGGTTATTGTCTCATGAGCGGATACATAT
TTGAATGTATTTAGAAAAATAAACAAATAGGGGTTCCGCGCACATTTCCCCGAAAAGTGCCACCTG
[124 nt withheld, positions 1957-2080]
C
[91 nt withheld, positions 2082-2172]
A
[49 nt withheld, positions 2174-2222]
CCTTTGACGTTGGAGTCCACGTTCTTT
[37 nt withheld, positions 2250-2286]
ACCCTATCTCGGTCTATTCTTTTGATTTATAAGGGATTTTGCCGATTTCGGCCTATTGGTTAAAAAATGA
GCTGATTTAACAAAAATTTAACGCGAATTTTAACAAAATATTAACGCTTACAATTTCCATTCGCCATTCA
GGCTGCGCAACTGTTGGGAAGGGCGATCGGTGCGGGCCTCTTCGCTATTACGCCAGCTGGCGAAAGGGGG
ATGTGCTGCAAGGCGATTAAGTTGGGTAACGCCAGGGTTTTCCCAGTCACGACGTTGTAAAACGACGGCC
AGTGAATTGTAATACGACTCACTATAGGGCGAATTGGAGCTCCACCGCGGTGGCGGCCGCTCTAGAACTA
GTGGATCCCCCGATCCTTATCGATTTTACCACATTTGTAGAGGTTTTACTTGCTTTAAAAAACCTCCCAC
ACCTCCCCCTGAACCTGAAACATAAAATGAATGCAATTGTTGTTGTTAACTTGTTTATTGCAGCTTATAA
TGGTTACAAATAAAGCAATAGCATCACAAATTTCACAAATAAAGCATTTTTTTCACTGCATTCTAGTTGT
GGTTTGTCCAAACTCATCAATGTATCTTATCATGTCTGCTCGAAGCGGCCGGCCGCCCCGACTCTAGATT
ACTAACCGCCGGCCTTCACCAACAATTGTTTCAACAGCTCCTTGCGGGTAATTTTGCCTGTTACGTTACG
AGGGATGGAGTCAACAAAACGCACGCCGCCACGCAAGTACTTAGTATGGCTCACACGTTCAGCCAGGTAA
TCATACACTTCTTTGGCGGTAATTTCTGTACCAGGCTGCTTGACAACGAAAGCAGAAGGCAGTTCGCCGG
CCTCCAGATCAGGAATGCCGACCACAGCGACATCGCGAATGCATGGATTTTTCAACAGAATCTCCTCCAA
CTCAGCTGGAGCAACCTGGCTACCCTTGTATTTGATCAGCTCCTTGTAACGATCCACGACGTAAAAATGC
TCATCTTCGTCGTAATATCCAAAATCACCAGAATGCAACCAGCCGTCGTCGTCGATGGCCTCCTTGGTAG
CTTCAACGTTATTGACATAACCCTTGCTCACCATAGGGCCTTTGATACACAGCTCGCCCACTTGGTTCGG
GCCCAAAGCCTTACCAGTTTCGCGATCAGCGATCTTAGCAGCCATGAGTGGAGTGACACGGCCCAAAGAG
CCGCTCTTAAACTCATCCCCGAGAGTCTGGATAATCGCACTGGTAGATTCGGTGAGGCCGAAGCCACAAC
GAATCCCTGGAAGATTCAAGCGTTTGGCGGCCACTTCAGCGACCTCCTTAGCCAGTGGAGCGGCACCGCA
ACACAATTCACGCAGTGAAGACAAGTCGTACTTGTCCACGAGTGGGCTCTTAGACAAAAACAGGATCACG
CTAGGCACGTTGATGACACTGCGGACTTCATAATCTTGGATGGCTTTCAAGAAAGCCTCCTGATCAAAAC
GGCGGAACATAATCACGCGGAGACCGACCATAAAGTAACCCAAAGTAATATGAAAGCCGAAAGCATGGAA
GAAAGGCAAGTAGACCAAGACGGTGACACCAGGAATCAGCTGAGTGCCGTAGCGTGGATCGAGAGCATGG
ATCAGACGCACGCAAATGTTTTGATGGGTCTGCATGACTCCCTTTGGGAGTCCAGTAGTACCGCTGCTAC
ACAGAATGGCTGCAACTTGTTCCACAGGGTCGAAGTGGAGTGGTTTAAAGTTTGCGATGTTGCCGTCTGA
ATAGCGAGAGATGAAATTAGGCAAAGATTCGCAACCGTGAATATTCTCCACAGTGTCCAAGATGATGATA
CGCTTAATAAAGTTGGTGCGGCTTTGGACTTCCAGGACTTTGTTCAGAATATTCTTAGTGGTGAAGACAA
TCTGTGGCTTAGAGATACCCATGACTTTACACAGTTCGTCGGGAATGTAGCTCTCGTTGACTGGAGCCAC
GATCATACCGATATACCATGCGGCGATGACTGGAATGAAGAAACGGGTATTGTTTTCAGCACAGATACTA
ACGACGTCGTTCATCTTGTAGCCACAATTGTGGAGGGACTGAGCCAGCAAGACGGTTGCCTCAAAAAACT
CCTTGTAGCTCAAAGATTCATCGCCGACCACATCGACCAAGGCTTGAGGCAAATGAGAGTGCTTGCGGAG
AGCACGAAACAGCATTTCGCCGGCAGTCAAATCCTCCAAAGGATGGAGAGGCTCAGGGCCATAGATGACA
TTTTTCTCACGCTTTACCATGGTGGCTTTACCAACAGTACCGGAATGCCAAGCTTGGCATTCCGGTACTG
TTGGTAAAGCCACCATGGTGAAACGCGAAAAGAACGTGATCTACGGCCCAGAACCACTGCATCCACTGGA
AGACCTCACCGCTGGTGAGATGCTCTTCCGAGCACTGCGTAAACATAGTCACCTCCCTCAAGCACTCGTG
GACGTCGTGGGAGACGAGAGCCTCTCCTACAAAGAATTTTTCGAAGCTACTGTGCTGTTGGCCCAAAGCC
TCCATAATTGTGGGTACAAAATGAACGATGTGGTGAGCATTTGTGCTGAGAATAACACTCGCTTCTTTAT
TCCTGTAATCGCTGCTTGGTACATCGGCATGATTGTCGCCCCTGTGAATGAATCTTACATCCCAGATGAG
CTGTGTAAGGTTATGGGTATTAGCAAACCTCAAATCGTCTTTACTACCAAAAACATCTTGAATAAGGTCT
TGGAAGTCCAGTCTCGTACTAACTTCATCAAACGCATCATTATTCTGGATACCGTCGAAAACATCCACGG
CTGTGAGAGCCTCCCTAACTTCATCTCTCGTTACAGCGATGGTAATATCGCTAATTTCAAGCCCTTGCAT
TTTGATCCAGTCGAGCAAGTGGCCGCTATTTTGTGCTCCTCCGGCACCACTGGTTTGCCTAAAGGTGTCA
TGCAGACTCACCAGAATATCTGTGTGCGTTTGATCCACGCTCTCGACCCTCGTGTGGGTACTCAATTGAT
CCCTGGCGTGACTGTGCTGGTGTATCTGCCTTTCTTTCACGCCTTTGGTTTCTCTATTACCCTGGGCTAT
TTCATGGTCGGCTTGCGTGTCATCATGTTTCGTCGCTTCGACCAAGAAGCCTTCTTGAAGGCTATTCAAG
ACTACGAGGTGCGTTCCGTGATCAACGTCCCTTCAGTCATTTTGTTCCTGAGCAAATCTCCTTTGGTTGA
CAAGTATGATCTGAGCAGCTTGCGTGAGCTGTGCTGTGGCGCTGCTCCTTTGGCCAAAGAAGTGGCCGAG
GTCGCTGCTAAGCGTCTGAACCTCCCTGGTATCCGCTGCGGTTTTGGTTTGACTGAGAGCACTTCTGCTA
ACATCCATAGCTTGCGAGACGAGTTTAAGTCTGGTAGCCTGGGTCGCGTGACTCCTCTTATGGCTGCAAA
GATCGCCGACCGTGAGACCGGCAAAGCACTGGGCCCAAATCAAGTCGGTGAATTGTGTATTAAGGGCCCT
ATGGTCTCTAAAGGCTACGTGAACAATGTGGAGGCCACTAAAGAAGCCATTGATGATGATGGCTGGCTCC
ATAGCGGCGACTTCGGTTACTATGATGAGGACGAACACTTCTATGTGGTCGATCGCTACAAAGAATTGAT
TAAGTACAAAGGCTCTCAAGTCGCACCAGCCGAACTGGAAGAAATTTTGCTGAAGAACCCTTGTATCCGC
GACGTGGCCGTCGTGGGTATCCCAGACTTGGAAGCTGGCGAGTTGCCTAGCGCCTTTGTGGTGAAACAAC
CCGGCAAGGAGATCACTGCTAAGGAGGTCTACGACTATTTGGCCGAGCGCGTGTCTCACACCAAATATCT
GCGTGGCGGCGTCCGCTTCGTCGATTCTATTCCACGCAACGTTACCGGTAAGATCACTCGTAAAGAGTTG
CTGAAGCAACTCCTCGAAAAAGCTGGCGGCTAGTAAAGTCTTCATGATTATCTAGAGTCGGGGCGGCCGG
CCGCTTCGAGCAGACATGATAAGATACATTGATGAGTTTGGACAAACCACAACTAGAATGCAGTGAAAAA
AATGCTTTATTTGTGAAATTTGTGATGCTATTGCTTTATTTGTAACCATTATAAGCTGCAATAAACAAGT
TAACAACAACAATTGCATTCATTTTATGTTTCAGGTTCAGGGGGAGGTGTGGGAGGTTTTTTAAAGCAAG
TAAAACCTCTACAAATGTGGTAAAATCGATAAGGATCCGTCGACCTCGAGGGGGGGCCCGGTACCAGCTT
TTGTTCCCTTTAGTGAGGGTTAATTTCGAGCTTGGCGTAATCATGGTCATAGCTGTTTCCTGTGTGAAAT
TGTTATCCGCTCACAATTCCACACAACATACGAGCCGGAAGCATAAAGTGTAAAGCCTGGGGTGCCTAAT
GAGTGAGCTAACTCACATTAATTGCGTTGCGCTCACTGCCCGCTTTCCAGTCGGGAAACCTGTCGTGCCA
GCTGCATTAATGAATCGGCCAACGCGCGGGGA
Features (pLannotate 1.2.2; 19 found; start..end, strand, type, name):
    206..794     -  rep_origin     ori: high-copy-number ColE1/pMB1/pBR322/pUC origin of replication
    965..1825    -  CDS            AmpR: β-lactamase; bla; confers resistance to ampicillin, carbenicillin, and related antibiotics
   1826..1930    -  promoter       AmpR promoter: bla
   1957..2385    +  rep_origin     f1 ori (sequence partly withheld): f1 bacteriophage origin of replication; arrow indicates direction of (+) strand synthesis
   2416..2573    -  CDS            lacZα (fragment): LacZα fragment of β-galactosidase; lacZ fragment
   2576..2594    +  promoter       T7 promoter: promoter for bacteriophage T7 RNA polymerase
   2603..2648    +  misc_feature   MCS (fragment): pBluescript multiple cloning site
   2663..2731    +  CDS            large T antigen (fragment): large T antigen from SV40 (simian virus 40)
   2754..2875    +  polyA_signal   SV40 poly(A) signal: SV40 polyadenylation signal
   2918..4546    -  CDS            CBRluc: red-emitting variant of click beetle luciferase human codon-optimized
   4611..6239    +  CDS            CBG68luc: green-emitting variant of click beetle luciferase human codon-optimized
   6296..6417    -  polyA_signal   SV40 poly(A) signal: SV40 polyadenylation signal
   6440..6508    -  CDS            large T antigen (fragment): large T antigen from SV40 (simian virus 40)
   6523..6551    +  misc_feature   MCS (fragment): pBluescript multiple cloning site
   6563..6581    -  promoter       T3 promoter: promoter for bacteriophage T3 RNA polymerase
   6626..6642    -  protein_bind   lac operator: The lac repressor binds to the lac operator to inhibit transcription in E. coli. This inhibition can be relieved by adding lactose or isopropyl-β-D-thiogalactopyranoside (IPTG). lac repressor encoded by lacI
   6650..6680    -  promoter       lac promoter: promoter for the E. coli lac operon
   6695..6716    -  protein_bind   CAP binding site: CAP binding activates transcription in the presence of cAMP. E. coli catabolite activator protein
   6729..23      -  CDS            lacI (fragment) (across the origin): lac repressor; lacI; The lac repressor binds to the lac operator to inhibit transcription in E. coli. This inhibition can be relieved by adding lactose or isopropyl-β-D-thiogalactopyranoside (IPTG).
