[The description below was written by a language model from this plasmid's Addgene catalogue record and pLannotate feature annotations shown in this document.]
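Description:
pDD2045 is a pBluescript II (KS+)-derived plasmid that serves as the promoterless, "backbone only" control for a bidirectional dual-luciferase reporter system. It is the empty counterpart of pDD2000, the construct carrying the bidirectional LANApi/K14 promoter region of Kaposi's sarcoma-associated herpesvirus. It is propagated in E. coli through the high-copy ColE1/pUC origin and selected with ampicillin via the β-lactamase gene and its native promoter. An f1 origin from the parental phagemid is also present. Remnants of the pBluescript cloning region remain at the edges of the insert. These include the T7 and T3 promoters, split fragments of the multiple cloning site, a lacZα fragment and the lac promoter/operator.

The payload consists of two human codon-optimized click beetle luciferase genes placed back to back in divergent orientation. The red-emitting CBRluc lies on the minus strand and the green-emitting CBG68luc on the plus strand. Each is terminated at its outer end by an SV40 polyadenylation signal; the adjacent short large T antigen annotations are most likely just part of the SV40 fragment that supplies these signals. Only a gap of about sixty bases separates the two start ends, and no eukaryotic promoter is annotated there. This is consistent with the description as an empty vector into which a bidirectional promoter fragment can be placed. Such a fragment would drive both reporters at once, so transcription in each direction can be measured separately by emission colour. This plasmid establishes background signal.

The sequenced record is 6,798 nt, somewhat shorter than the 7,150 bp listed as the backbone size in the catalogue. The vector type is given as unspecified.
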