Addgene plasmid #101379: pDD2045
Purpose: (Empty Backbone) Name: pBluescript-empty vector. pBluescript-LANApi,K14 (pDD2000) bidirectional empty vector for backbone only.
Depositing lab: Dirk Dittmer. Depositing organization: University of North Carolina at Chapel Hill. Publication: Quantitative analysis of the bidirectional viral G-protein-coupled receptor and lytic latency-associated nuclear antigen promoter of Kaposi's sarcoma-associated herpesvirus. Hilton IB, Dittmer DP. J Virol. 2012 Sep;86(18):9683-95. doi: 10.1128/JVI.00881-12. Epub 2012 Jun 27. PubMed 22740392.
Backbone
  Vector backbone: pBluescript II (KS+)
  Backbone manufacturer: Stratagene
  Backbone size (bp): 7150
  Vector type: Unspecified
Growth in bacteria
  Bacterial resistance: Ampicillin, 100 μg/mL
  Growth temperature: 37°C
  Growth strain: DH5alpha
  Copy number: Unknown
Terms and licenses: Academic/Nonprofit Terms; Industry Terms: Not Available to Industry
Depositor comments: pBluescript-LANApi,K14 (pDD2000) bidirectional empty vector for backbone only.
How to cite: pDD2045 was a gift from Dirk Dittmer (Addgene plasmid # 101379 ; http://n2t.net/addgene:101379 ; RRID:Addgene_101379)
